Addgene plasmid #247346: pX330-TAF1-A
Purpose: Expresses SpCas9 and a sgRNA targeting the human TAF1-A loci for knock-in.
Depositing lab: Kazuhiro Maeshima. Depositing organization: National Institute of Genetics. Publication: Transcriptional suppression of ribosomal DNA with phase separation. Ide S, Imai R, Ochi H, Maeshima K. Sci Adv. 2020 Oct 14;6(42). pii: 6/42/eabb5953. doi: 10.1126/sciadv.abb5953. Print 2020 Oct. PubMed 33055158.
Backbone
  Vector backbone: pX330
  Backbone manufacturer: Feng Zhang lab (Addgene plasmid # 42230)
  Vector type: CRISPR
Growth in bacteria
  Bacterial resistance: Ampicillin, 100 μg/mL
  Growth temperature: 37°C
  Growth strain: NEB Stable
  Copy number: High Copy
Gene/Insert
  Gene/Insert name: TAF1 (alt name: sgRNA targeting human TAF1)
  gRNA/shRNA sequence: 5′-TAGCTACACAGTAAGTAGCT-3′
  Species: H. sapiens (human)
  Entrez Gene: TAF1 (a.k.a. BA2R, CCG1, CCGS, DYT3, DYT3/TAF1, KAT4, MRXS33, N-TAF1, NSCL2, OF, P250, TAF(II)250, TAF2A, TAFII-250, TAFII250, XDP)
  Promoter: U6
  Cloning method: Golden Gate
  Sequencing primers: 5′ TRC-F
Terms and licenses: Academic/Nonprofit Terms; Industry Terms: Not Available to Industry
How to cite: pX330-TAF1-A was a gift from Kazuhiro Maeshima (Addgene plasmid # 247346 ; http://n2t.net/addgene:247346 ; RRID:Addgene_247346)
