[The description below was written by a language model from this plasmid's Addgene catalogue record and pLannotate feature annotations shown in this document.]
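Description:
pX330-TAF1-A is a CRISPR plasmid built on the pX330 backbone that co-expresses Streptococcus pyogenes Cas9 and a single guide RNA from one vector for transfection into human cells. It is maintained in bacteria at high copy through a ColE1/pUC-type origin and selected with ampicillin via the β-lactamase gene. An f1 phage origin, short bom and rop remnants, and one annotated AAV2 inverted terminal repeat are carried over from the parental backbone and have no stated role in this construct.

The payload consists of two expression units. A human U6 RNA polymerase III promoter drives the sgRNA: a 20-nt spacer, inserted by Golden Gate cloning, sits in the gap between the promoter and the S. pyogenes gRNA scaffold. A second, partial scaffold match lies just downstream. Immediately after this cassette, a hybrid promoter made of the CMV enhancer, the chicken β-actin promoter and a hybrid CBA/MVM intron drives Cas9. The annotation tool splits the Cas9 reading frame into N- and C-terminal portions, but these are contiguous, span the numbering origin of the circular map, and together represent a full-length nuclease. It ends in a nucleoplasmin bipartite nuclear localization signal and is followed by the bovine growth hormone polyadenylation signal.

The stated purpose is to cut the human "TAF1-A" locus to enable knock-in, presumably with a separately supplied donor template that the record does not describe. The naming is ambiguous: the gene field and linked gene entry give TAF1, whereas the plasmid name and purpose line say TAF1-A, so the exact target should be checked against the guide sequence.
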