Features (pLannotate 1.2.2; 18 found; start..end, strand, type, name):
   1130..1177    +  CDS            nucleoplasmin NLS: bipartite nuclear localization signal from nucleoplasmin
   1211..1322    +  polyA_signal   bGH poly(A) signal: bovine growth hormone polyadenylation signal
   1427..1567    +  repeat_region  AAV2 ITR: inverted terminal repeat of adeno-associated virus serotype 2 inverted
   1572..1623    -  misc_feature   bom (fragment): basis of mobility region from pBR322
   1642..2097    +  rep_origin     f1 ori (sequence partly withheld): f1 bacteriophage origin of replication; arrow indicates direction of (+) strand synthesis
   2098..2147    -  misc_feature   bom (fragment): basis of mobility region from pBR322
   2249..2284    -  CDS            rop (fragment): Rop protein, which maintains plasmids at low copy number; rop
   2379..2483    +  promoter       AmpR promoter: bla
   2484..3344    +  CDS            AmpR: β-lactamase; bla; confers resistance to ampicillin, carbenicillin, and related antibiotics
   3515..4103    +  rep_origin     ori: high-copy-number ColE1/pMB1/pBR322/pUC origin of replication
   4165..4405    +  promoter       U6 promoter: RNA polymerase III promoter for human U6 snRNA
   4435..4510    +  misc_RNA       gRNA scaffold: guide RNA scaffold for the Streptococcus pyogenes CRISPR/Cas9 system
   4517..4560    +  misc_RNA       gRNA scaffold (fragment): guide RNA scaffold for the Streptococcus pyogenes CRISPR/Cas9 system
   4607..4892    +  enhancer       CMV enhancer: human cytomegalovirus immediate early enhancer; contains an 18-bp deletion relative to the standard CMV enhancer
   4894..5170    +  promoter       chicken β-actin promoter: No description available
   5171..5398    +  intron         hybrid intron: hybrid between chicken β-actin (CBA) and minute virus of mice (MMV) introns (Gray et al., 2011)
   5536..7137    +  CDS            Cas9(N): N-terminal portion of Streptococcus pyogenes Cas9 (Zetsche et al., 2015)
   7138..1129    +  CDS            Cas9(C) (across the origin): C-terminal portion of Streptococcus pyogenes Cas9 (Zetsche et al., 2015)
>Addgene plasmid #247346 | pX330-TAF1-A | addgene full sequence | sequence record 492907 | Addgene NGS Result
CGTGGGAACCGCCCTGATCAAAAAGTACCCTAAGCTGGAAAGCGAGTTCGTGTACGGCGACTACAAGGTG
TACGACGTGCGGAAGATGATCGCCAAGAGCGAGCAGGAAATCGGCAAGGCTACCGCCAAGTACTTCTTCT
ACAGCAACATCATGAACTTTTTCAAGACCGAGATTACCCTGGCCAACGGCGAGATCCGGAAGCGGCCTCT
GATCGAGACAAACGGCGAAACCGGGGAGATCGTGTGGGATAAGGGCCGGGATTTTGCCACCGTGCGGAAA
GTGCTGAGCATGCCCCAAGTGAATATCGTGAAAAAGACCGAGGTGCAGACAGGCGGCTTCAGCAAAGAGT
CTATCCTGCCCAAGAGGAACAGCGATAAGCTGATCGCCAGAAAGAAGGACTGGGACCCTAAGAAGTACGG
CGGCTTCGACAGCCCCACCGTGGCCTATTCTGTGCTGGTGGTGGCCAAAGTGGAAAAGGGCAAGTCCAAG
AAACTGAAGAGTGTGAAAGAGCTGCTGGGGATCACCATCATGGAAAGAAGCAGCTTCGAGAAGAATCCCA
TCGACTTTCTGGAAGCCAAGGGCTACAAAGAAGTGAAAAAGGACCTGATCATCAAGCTGCCTAAGTACTC
CCTGTTCGAGCTGGAAAACGGCCGGAAGAGAATGCTGGCCTCTGCCGGCGAACTGCAGAAGGGAAACGAA
CTGGCCCTGCCCTCCAAATATGTGAACTTCCTGTACCTGGCCAGCCACTATGAGAAGCTGAAGGGCTCCC
CCGAGGATAATGAGCAGAAACAGCTGTTTGTGGAACAGCACAAGCACTACCTGGACGAGATCATCGAGCA
GATCAGCGAGTTCTCCAAGAGAGTGATCCTGGCCGACGCTAATCTGGACAAAGTGCTGTCCGCCTACAAC
AAGCACCGGGATAAGCCCATCAGAGAGCAGGCCGAGAATATCATCCACCTGTTTACCCTGACCAATCTGG
GAGCCCCTGCCGCCTTCAAGTACTTTGACACCACCATCGACCGGAAGAGGTACACCAGCACCAAAGAGGT
GCTGGACGCCACCCTGATCCACCAGAGCATCACCGGCCTGTACGAGACACGGATCGACCTGTCTCAGCTG
GGAGGCGACAAAAGGCCGGCGGCCACGAAAAAGGCCGGCCAGGCAAAAAAGAAAAAGTAAGAATTCCTAG
AGCTCGCTGATCAGCCTCGACTGTGCCTTCTAGTTGCCAGCCATCTGTTGTTTGCCCCTCCCCCGTGCCT
TCCTTGACCCTGGAAGGTGCCACTCCCACTGTCCTTTCCTAATAAAATGAGGAAATTGCATCGCATTGTC
TGAGTAGGTGTCATTCTATTCTGGGGGGTGGGGTGGGGCAGGACAGCAAGGGGGAGGATTGGGAAGAGAA
TAGCAGGCATGCTGGGGAGCGGCCGCAGGAACCCCTAGTGATGGAGTTGGCCACTCCCTCTCTGCGCGCT
CGCTCGCTCACTGAGGCCGGGCGACCAAAGGTCGCCCGACGCCCGGGCTTTGCCCGGGCGGCCTCAGTGA
GCGAGCGAGCGCGCAGCTGCCTGCAGGGGCGCCTGATGCGGTATTTTCTCCTTACGCATCTGTGCGGTAT
TTCACACCGCATA
[95 nt withheld, positions 1624-1718]
T
[46 nt withheld, positions 1720-1765]
C
[141 nt withheld, positions 1767-1907]
CCTTTGACGTTGGAGTCCACGTTCTTT
[37 nt withheld, positions 1935-1971]
ACTCTATCTCGGGCTATTCTTTTGATTTATAAGGGATTTTGCCGATTTCGGTCTATTGGTTAAAAAATGA
GCTGATTTAACAAAAATTTAACGCGAATTTTAACAAAATATTAACGTTTACAATTTTATGGTGCACTCTC
AGTACAATCTGCTCTGATGCCGCATAGTTAAGCCAGCCCCGACACCCGCCAACACCCGCTGACGCGCCCT
GACGGGCTTGTCTGCTCCCGGCATCCGCTTACAGACAAGCTGTGACCGTCTCCGGGAGCTGCATGTGTCA
GAGGTTTTCACCGTCATCACCGAAACGCGCGAGACGAAAGGGCCTCGTGATACGCCTATTTTTATAGGTT
AATGTCATGATAATAATGGTTTCTTAGACGTCAGGTGGCACTTTTCGGGGAAATGTGCGCGGAACCCCTA
TTTGTTTATTTTTCTAAATACATTCAAATATGTATCCGCTCATGAGACAATAACCCTGATAAATGCTTCA
ATAATATTGAAAAAGGAAGAGTATGAGTATTCAACATTTCCGTGTCGCCCTTATTCCCTTTTTTGCGGCA
TTTTGCCTTCCTGTTTTTGCTCACCCAGAAACGCTGGTGAAAGTAAAAGATGCTGAAGATCAGTTGGGTG
CACGAGTGGGTTACATCGAACTGGATCTCAACAGCGGTAAGATCCTTGAGAGTTTTCGCCCCGAAGAACG
TTTTCCAATGATGAGCACTTTTAAAGTTCTGCTATGTGGCGCGGTATTATCCCGTATTGACGCCGGGCAA
GAGCAACTCGGTCGCCGCATACACTATTCTCAGAATGACTTGGTTGAGTACTCACCAGTCACAGAAAAGC
ATCTTACGGATGGCATGACAGTAAGAGAATTATGCAGTGCTGCCATAACCATGAGTGATAACACTGCGGC
CAACTTACTTCTGACAACGATCGGAGGACCGAAGGAGCTAACCGCTTTTTTGCACAACATGGGGGATCAT
GTAACTCGCCTTGATCGTTGGGAACCGGAGCTGAATGAAGCCATACCAAACGACGAGCGTGACACCACGA
TGCCTGTAGCAATGGCAACAACGTTGCGCAAACTATTAACTGGCGAACTACTTACTCTAGCTTCCCGGCA
ACAATTAATAGACTGGATGGAGGCGGATAAAGTTGCAGGACCACTTCTGCGCTCGGCCCTTCCGGCTGGC
TGGTTTATTGCTGATAAATCTGGAGCCGGTGAGCGTGGAAGCCGCGGTATCATTGCAGCACTGGGGCCAG
ATGGTAAGCCCTCCCGTATCGTAGTTATCTACACGACGGGGAGTCAGGCAACTATGGATGAACGAAATAG
ACAGATCGCTGAGATAGGTGCCTCACTGATTAAGCATTGGTAACTGTCAGACCAAGTTTACTCATATATA
CTTTAGATTGATTTAAAACTTCATTTTTAATTTAAAAGGATCTAGGTGAAGATCCTTTTTGATAATCTCA
TGACCAAAATCCCTTAACGTGAGTTTTCGTTCCACTGAGCGTCAGACCCCGTAGAAAAGATCAAAGGATC
TTCTTGAGATCCTTTTTTTCTGCGCGTAATCTGCTGCTTGCAAACAAAAAAACCACCGCTACCAGCGGTG
GTTTGTTTGCCGGATCAAGAGCTACCAACTCTTTTTCCGAAGGTAACTGGCTTCAGCAGAGCGCAGATAC
CAAATACTGTTCTTCTAGTGTAGCCGTAGTTAGGCCACCACTTCAAGAACTCTGTAGCACCGCCTACATA
CCTCGCTCTGCTAATCCTGTTACCAGTGGCTGCTGCCAGTGGCGATAAGTCGTGTCTTACCGGGTTGGAC
TCAAGACGATAGTTACCGGATAAGGCGCAGCGGTCGGGCTGAACGGGGGGTTCGTGCACACAGCCCAGCT
TGGAGCGAACGACCTACACCGAACTGAGATACCTACAGCGTGAGCTATGAGAAAGCGCCACGCTTCCCGA
AGGGAGAAAGGCGGACAGGTATCCGGTAAGCGGCAGGGTCGGAACAGGAGAGCGCACGAGGGAGCTTCCA
GGGGGAAACGCCTGGTATCTTTATAGTCCTGTCGGGTTTCGCCACCTCTGACTTGAGCGTCGATTTTTGT
GATGCTCGTCAGGGGGGCGGAGCCTATGGAAAAACGCCAGCAACGCGGCCTTTTTACGGTTCCTGGCCTT
TTGCTGGCCTTTTGCTCACATGTGAGGGCCTATTTCCCATGATTCCTTCATATTTGCATATACGATACAA
GGCTGTTAGAGAGATAATTGGAATTAATTTGACTGTAAACACAAAGATATTAGTACAAAATACGTGACGT
AGAAAGTAATAATTTCTTGGGTAGTTTGCAGTTTTAAAATTATGTTTTAAAATGGACTATCATATGCTTA
CCGTAACTTGAAAGTATTTCGATTTCTTGGCTTTATATATCTTGTGGAAAGGACGAAACACCGTAGCTAC
ACAGTAAGTAGCTGTTTTAGAGCTAGAAATAGCAAGTTAAAATAAGGCTAGTCCGTTATCAACTTGAAAA
AGTGGCACCGAGTCGGTGCTTTTTTGTTTTAGAGCTAGAAATAGCAAGTTAAAATAAGGCTAGTCCGTTT
TTAGCGCGTGCGCCAATTCTGCAGACAAATGGCTCTAGAGGTACCCGTTACATAACTTACGGTAAATGGC
CCGCCTGGCTGACCGCCCAACGACCCCCGCCCATTGACGTCAATAGTAACGCCAATAGGGACTTTCCATT
GACGTCAATGGGTGGAGTATTTACGGTAAACTGCCCACTTGGCAGTACATCAAGTGTATCATATGCCAAG
TACGCCCCCTATTGACGTCAATGACGGTAAATGGCCCGCCTGGCATTGTGCCCAGTACATGACCTTATGG
GACTTTCCTACTTGGCAGTACATCTACGTATTAGTCATCGCTATTACCATGGTCGAGGTGAGCCCCACGT
TCTGCTTCACTCTCCCCATCTCCCCCCCCTCCCCACCCCCAATTTTGTATTTATTTATTTTTTAATTATT
TTGTGCAGCGATGGGGGCGGGGGGGGGGGGGGGCGCGCGCCAGGCGGGGCGGGGCGGGGCGAGGGGCGGG
GCGGGGCGAGGCGGAGAGGTGCGGCGGCAGCCAATCAGAGCGGCGCGCTCCGAAAGTTTCCTTTTATGGC
GAGGCGGCGGCGGCGGCGGCCCTATAAAAAGCGAAGCGCGCGGCGGGCGGGAGTCGCTGCGCGCTGCCTT
CGCCCCGTGCCCCGCTCCGCCGCCGCCTCGCGCCGCCCGCCCCGGCTCTGACTGACCGCGTTACTCCCAC
AGGTGAGCGGGCGGGACGGCCCTTCTCCTCCGGGCTGTAATTAGCTGAGCAAGAGGTAAGGGTTTAAGGG
ATGGTTGGTTGGTGGGGTATTAATGTTTAATTACCTGGAGCACCTGCCTGAAATCACTTTTTTTCAGGTT
GGACCGGTGCCACCATGGACTATAAGGACCACGACGGAGACTACAAGGATCATGATATTGATTACAAAGA
CGATGACGATAAGATGGCCCCAAAGAAGAAGCGGAAGGTCGGTATCCACGGAGTCCCAGCAGCCGACAAG
AAGTACAGCATCGGCCTGGACATCGGCACCAACTCTGTGGGCTGGGCCGTGATCACCGACGAGTACAAGG
TGCCCAGCAAGAAATTCAAGGTGCTGGGCAACACCGACCGGCACAGCATCAAGAAGAACCTGATCGGAGC
CCTGCTGTTCGACAGCGGCGAAACAGCCGAGGCCACCCGGCTGAAGAGAACCGCCAGAAGAAGATACACC
AGACGGAAGAACCGGATCTGCTATCTGCAAGAGATCTTCAGCAACGAGATGGCCAAGGTGGACGACAGCT
TCTTCCACAGACTGGAAGAGTCCTTCCTGGTGGAAGAGGATAAGAAGCACGAGCGGCACCCCATCTTCGG
CAACATCGTGGACGAGGTGGCCTACCACGAGAAGTACCCCACCATCTACCACCTGAGAAAGAAACTGGTG
GACAGCACCGACAAGGCCGACCTGCGGCTGATCTATCTGGCCCTGGCCCACATGATCAAGTTCCGGGGCC
ACTTCCTGATCGAGGGCGACCTGAACCCCGACAACAGCGACGTGGACAAGCTGTTCATCCAGCTGGTGCA
GACCTACAACCAGCTGTTCGAGGAAAACCCCATCAACGCCAGCGGCGTGGACGCCAAGGCCATCCTGTCT
GCCAGACTGAGCAAGAGCAGACGGCTGGAAAATCTGATCGCCCAGCTGCCCGGCGAGAAGAAGAATGGCC
TGTTCGGAAACCTGATTGCCCTGAGCCTGGGCCTGACCCCCAACTTCAAGAGCAACTTCGACCTGGCCGA
GGATGCCAAACTGCAGCTGAGCAAGGACACCTACGACGACGACCTGGACAACCTGCTGGCCCAGATCGGC
GACCAGTACGCCGACCTGTTTCTGGCCGCCAAGAACCTGTCCGACGCCATCCTGCTGAGCGACATCCTGA
GAGTGAACACCGAGATCACCAAGGCCCCCCTGAGCGCCTCTATGATCAAGAGATACGACGAGCACCACCA
GGACCTGACCCTGCTGAAAGCTCTCGTGCGGCAGCAGCTGCCTGAGAAGTACAAAGAGATTTTCTTCGAC
CAGAGCAAGAACGGCTACGCCGGCTACATTGACGGCGGAGCCAGCCAGGAAGAGTTCTACAAGTTCATCA
AGCCCATCCTGGAAAAGATGGACGGCACCGAGGAACTGCTCGTGAAGCTGAACAGAGAGGACCTGCTGCG
GAAGCAGCGGACCTTCGACAACGGCAGCATCCCCCACCAGATCCACCTGGGAGAGCTGCACGCCATTCTG
CGGCGGCAGGAAGATTTTTACCCATTCCTGAAGGACAACCGGGAAAAGATCGAGAAGATCCTGACCTTCC
GCATCCCCTACTACGTGGGCCCTCTGGCCAGGGGAAACAGCAGATTCGCCTGGATGACCAGAAAGAGCGA
GGAAACCATCACCCCCTGGAACTTCGAGGAAGTGGTGGACAAGGGCGCTTCCGCCCAGAGCTTCATCGAG
CGGATGACCAACTTCGATAAGAACCTGCCCAACGAGAAGGTGCTGCCCAAGCACAGCCTGCTGTACGAGT
ACTTCACCGTGTATAACGAGCTGACCAAAGTGAAATACGTGACCGAGGGAATGAGAAAGCCCGCCTTCCT
GAGCGGCGAGCAGAAAAAGGCCATCGTGGACCTGCTGTTCAAGACCAACCGGAAAGTGACCGTGAAGCAG
CTGAAAGAGGACTACTTCAAGAAAATCGAGTGCTTCGACTCCGTGGAAATCTCCGGCGTGGAAGATCGGT
TCAACGCCTCCCTGGGCACATACCACGATCTGCTGAAAATTATCAAGGACAAGGACTTCCTGGACAATGA
GGAAAACGAGGACATTCTGGAAGATATCGTGCTGACCCTGACACTGTTTGAGGACAGAGAGATGATCGAG
GAACGGCTGAAAACCTATGCCCACCTGTTCGACGACAAAGTGATGAAGCAGCTGAAGCGGCGGAGATACA
CCGGCTGGGGCAGGCTGAGCCGGAAGCTGATCAACGGCATCCGGGACAAGCAGTCCGGCAAGACAATCCT
GGATTTCCTGAAGTCCGACGGCTTCGCCAACAGAAACTTCATGCAGCTGATCCACGACGACAGCCTGACC
TTTAAAGAGGACATCCAGAAAGCCCAGGTGTCCGGCCAGGGCGATAGCCTGCACGAGCACATTGCCAATC
TGGCCGGCAGCCCCGCCATTAAGAAGGGCATCCTGCAGACAGTGAAGGTGGTGGACGAGCTCGTGAAAGT
GATGGGCCGGCACAAGCCCGAGAACATCGTGATCGAAATGGCCAGAGAGAACCAGACCACCCAGAAGGGA
CAGAAGAACAGCCGCGAGAGAATGAAGCGGATCGAAGAGGGCATCAAAGAGCTGGGCAGCCAGATCCTGA
AAGAACACCCCGTGGAAAACACCCAGCTGCAGAACGAGAAGCTGTACCTGTACTACCTGCAGAATGGGCG
GGATATGTACGTGGACCAGGAACTGGACATCAACCGGCTGTCCGACTACGATGTGGACCATATCGTGCCT
CAGAGCTTTCTGAAGGACGACTCCATCGACAACAAGGTGCTGACCAGAAGCGACAAGAACCGGGGCAAGA
GCGACAACGTGCCCTCCGAAGAGGTCGTGAAGAAGATGAAGAACTACTGGCGGCAGCTGCTGAACGCCAA
GCTGATTACCCAGAGAAAGTTCGACAATCTGACCAAGGCCGAGAGAGGCGGCCTGAGCGAACTGGATAAG
GCCGGCTTCATCAAGAGACAGCTGGTGGAAACCCGGCAGATCACAAAGCACGTGGCACAGATCCTGGACT
CCCGGATGAACACTAAGTACGACGAGAATGACAAGCTGATCCGGGAAGTGAAAGTGATCACCCTGAAGTC
CAAGCTGGTGTCCGATTTCCGGAAGGATTTCCAGTTTTACAAAGTGCGCGAGATCAACAACTACCACCAC
GCCCACGACGCCTACCTGAACGCCGT
